Addgene plasmid #146261: pCIneo-lambdaN-HA-MBP_F
Purpose: Mammalian Expression of MBP
Depositing lab: Elisa Izaurralde. Depositing organization: Max Planck Institute for Developmental Biology.
Backbone
  Vector backbone: pCI-neo
  Vector type: Mammalian Expression
Growth in bacteria
  Bacterial resistance: Ampicillin, 100 μg/mL
  Growth temperature: 37°C
  Growth strain: DH5alpha
  Copy number: High Copy
Gene/Insert
  Gene/Insert name: MBP
  Species: Other
  Cloning method: Unknown
Terms and licenses: Academic/Nonprofit Terms; Industry Terms: Not Available to Industry
Depositor comments: Plasmids from this collection were made available to the research community and donated after the lab closed. Please note that the sequence provided by the depositing laboratory may be theoretical/predicted or based on Sanger sequencing results. There may be discrepancies between sequencing results obtained by Addgene and the depositor sequence. If an Addgene verified sequence is not available, please contact before placing your order to request that our lab fully sequence the plasmid.
How to cite: pCIneo-lambdaN-HA-MBP_F was a gift from Elisa Izaurralde (Addgene plasmid # 146261 ; http://n2t.net/addgene:146261 ; RRID:Addgene_146261)
