[The description below was written by a language model from this plasmid's Addgene catalogue record and pLannotate feature annotations shown in this document.]
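Description:
pCIneo-lambdaN-HA-MBP_F is a 6,649 nt mammalian expression plasmid built on the pCI-neo backbone. It is propagated in E. coli as a high-copy plasmid through a ColE1/pUC-type origin, with ampicillin selection provided by β-lactamase under its own promoter. An f1 origin is also present, which in principle allows single-stranded DNA production. For selection in mammalian cells, the backbone carries a neomycin phosphotransferase gene driven by the SV40 enhancer/early promoter and terminated by a synthetic poly(A) signal. This marker permits selection of stable transfectants with G418-type aminoglycosides.

The expression cassette uses the human CMV immediate-early enhancer and promoter, followed by a chimeric β-globin/immunoglobulin intron that generally improves expression, and ends in an SV40 polyadenylation signal. A T7 promoter upstream of the coding region and a partial T3 promoter downstream come from the backbone. The open reading frame begins with a fragment of the bacteriophage lambda N antitermination protein, followed by E. coli maltose-binding protein (malE) in a version lacking the signal sequence, so the protein stays cytosolic. The plasmid name indicates an HA epitope tag between the lambda N peptide and MBP, but the feature table does not annotate it separately.

The record gives the purpose only as mammalian expression of MBP. The lambda N peptide is the RNA-binding element commonly used to tether proteins to reporter mRNAs carrying boxB hairpins. A lambda N-HA-MBP fusion would therefore typically serve as an inert negative control in such tethering assays, although the record does not say this. The depositor notes that the supplied sequence may be theoretical or Sanger-based.
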