Features (pLannotate 1.2.2; 20 found; start..end, strand, type, name):
    140..517     +  enhancer       CMV enhancer: human cytomegalovirus immediate early enhancer
    518..729     +  promoter       CMV promoter: human cytomegalovirus (CMV) immediate early promoter
    890..1022    +  intron         chimeric intron: chimera between introns from human β-globin and immunoglobulin heavy chain genes
   1067..1085    +  promoter       T7 promoter: promoter for bacteriophage T7 RNA polymerase
   1095..1202    +  CDS            N (fragment): REGN_LAMBD - Experimental evidence at protein level: Swiss-Prot protein existence level 1. Plays a role as a transcriptional antitermination factor that allows the virus to initiate its lytic phase. Activates expression of the delayed viral early genes by modifying host RNA polymerase (RNAP) into a form that is resistant to termination signals. This antitermination function requires the host NusA protein which serves to stabilize the interaction between antitermination protein N and host RNA polymerase. From Escherichia phage lambda (Bacteriophage lambda).
   1212..2302    +  CDS            MBP (fragment): maltose binding protein from E. coli; malE (mutated); This version of the gene does not encode a signal sequence, so MBP will remain in the cytosol.
   2318..2335    -  promoter       T3 promoter (fragment): promoter for bacteriophage T3 RNA polymerase
   2353..2474    -  polyA_signal   SV40 poly(A) signal: SV40 polyadenylation signal
   2497..2565    -  CDS            large T antigen (fragment): large T antigen from SV40 (simian virus 40)
   2589..2656    +  CDS            lacZα (fragment): LacZα fragment of β-galactosidase; lacZ fragment
   2660..3088    +  rep_origin     f1 ori (sequence partly withheld): f1 bacteriophage origin of replication; arrow indicates direction of (+) strand synthesis
   3116..3167    -  misc_feature   bom (fragment): basis of mobility region from pBR322
   3232..3589    +  promoter       SV40 promoter: SV40 enhancer and early promoter
   3640..4431    +  CDS            neo: KKA2_KLEPN - Also known as kan, nptII. Experimental evidence at protein level: Swiss-Prot protein existence level 1. Resistance to kanamycin, neomycin, paromomycin, ribostamycin, butirosin and gentamicin B. From Klebsiella pneumoniae.
   4498..4546    +  polyA_signal   poly(A) signal: synthetic polyadenylation signal
   4566..4620    -  misc_feature   bom (fragment): basis of mobility region from pBR322
   4722..4757    -  CDS            rop (fragment): Rop protein, which maintains plasmids at low copy number; rop
   4852..4956    +  promoter       AmpR promoter: bla
   4957..5817    +  CDS            AmpR: β-lactamase; bla; confers resistance to ampicillin, carbenicillin, and related antibiotics
   5988..6576    +  rep_origin     ori: high-copy-number ColE1/pMB1/pBR322/pUC origin of replication
>Addgene plasmid #146261 | pCIneo-lambdaN-HA-MBP_F | depositor full sequence | sequence record 288706 | Full Sequence
TCAATATTGGCCATTAGCCATATTATTCATTGGTTATATAGCATAAATCAATATTGGCTATTGGCCATTG
CATACGTTGTATCTATATCATAATATGTACATTTATATTGGCTCATGTCCAATATGACCGCCATGTTGGC
ATTGATTATTGACTAGTTATTAATAGTAATCAATTACGGGGTCATTAGTTCATAGCCCATATATGGAGTT
CCGCGTTACATAACTTACGGTAAATGGCCCGCCTGGCTGACCGCCCAACGACCCCCGCCCATTGACGTCA
ATAATGACGTATGTTCCCATAGTAACGCCAATAGGGACTTTCCATTGACGTCAATGGGTGGAGTATTTAC
GGTAAACTGCCCACTTGGCAGTACATCAAGTGTATCATATGCCAAGTCCGCCCCCTATTGACGTCAATGA
CGGTAAATGGCCCGCCTGGCATTATGCCCAGTACATGACCTTACGGGACTTTCCTACTTGGCAGTACATC
TACGTATTAGTCATCGCTATTACCATGGTGATGCGGTTTTGGCAGTACACCAATGGGCGTGGATAGCGGT
TTGACTCACGGGGATTTCCAAGTCTCCACCCCATTGACGTCAATGGGAGTTTGTTTTGGCACCAAAATCA
ACGGGACTTTCCAAAATGTCGTAACAACTGCGATCGCCCGCCCCGTTGACGCAAATGGGCGGTAGGCGTG
TACGGTGGGAGGTCTATATAAGCAGAGCTCGTTTAGTGAACCGTCAGATCACTAGAAGCTTTATTGCGGT
AGTTTATCACAGTTAAATTGCTAACGCAGTCAGTGCTTCTGACACAACAGTCTCGAACTTAAGCTGCAGT
GACTCTCTTAAGGTAGCCTTGCAGAAGTTGGTCGTGAGGCACTGGGCAGGTAAGTATCAAGGTTACAAGA
CAGGTTTAAGGAGACCAATAGAAACTGGGCTTGTCGAGACAGAGAAGACTCTTGCGTTTCTGATAGGCAC
CTATTGGTCTTACTGACATCCACTTTGCCTTTCTCTCCACAGGTGTCCACTCCCAGTTCAATTACAGCTC
TTAAGGCTAGAGTACTTAATACGACTCACTATAGGCTAGCCACCATGGACGCACAAACACGACGACGTGA
GCGTCGCGCTGAGAAACAAGCTCAATGGAAAGCTGCAAACCCACCGCTCGAGAATTCAATGGCTTACCCA
TACGATGTTCCAGATTACGCTATGAAAATCGAAGAAGGTAAACTGGTAATCTGGATTAACGGCGATAAAG
GCTATAACGGTCTCGCTGAAGTCGGTAAGAAATTCGAGAAAGATACCGGAATTAAAGTCACCGTTGAGCA
TCCGGATAAACTGGAAGAGAAATTCCCGCAGGTTGCGGCAACTGGCGATGGCCCTGACATTATCTTCTGG
GCACACGACCGCTTTGGTGGCTACGCTCAATCTGGCCTGTTGGCTGAAATCACCCCGGACAAAGCGTTCC
AGGACAAGCTGTATCCGTTTACCTGGGATGCCGTACGTTACAACGGCAAGCTGATTGCTTACCCGATCGC
TGTTGAAGCGTTATCGCTGATTTATAACAAAGATCTGCTGCCGAACCCGCCAAAAACCTGGGAAGAGATC
CCGGCGCTGGATAAAGAACTGAAAGCGAAAGGTAAGAGCGCGCTGATGTTCAACCTGCAAGAACCGTACT
TCACCTGGCCGCTGATTGCTGCTGACGGGGGTTATGCGTTCAAGTATGAAAACGGCAAGTACGACATTAA
AGACGTGGGCGTGGATAACGCTGGCGCGAAAGCGGGTCTGACCTTCCTGGTTGACCTGATTAAAAGCAAA
CACATGAATGCAGACACCGATTACTCCATCGCAGAAGCTGCCTTTAATAAAGGCGAAACAGCGATGACCA
TCAACGGCCCGTGGGCATGGTCCAACATCGACACCAGCAAAGTGAATTATGGTGTAACGGTACTGCCGAC
CTTCAAGGGTCAACCATCCAAACCGTTCGTTGGCGTGCTGAGCGCAGGTATTAACGCCGCCAGTCCGAAC
AAAGAGCTGGCGAAAGAGTTCCTCGAAAACTATCTGCTGACTGATGAAGGTCTGGAAGCGGTTAATAAAG
ACAAACCGCTGGGTGCCGTAGCGCTGAAGTCTTACGAGGAAGAGTTGGCGAAAGATCCACGTATTGCCGC
CACCATGGAAAACGCCCAGAAAGGTGAAATCATGCCGAACATCCCGCAGATGTCCGCTTTCTGGTATGCC
GTGCGTACTGCGGTGATCAACGCCGCCAGCGGTCGTCAGACTGTCGATGAAGCCCTGAAAGATTAGGCGG
CCGCTTCCCTTTAGTGAGGGTTAATGCTTCGAGCAGACATGATAAGATACATTGATGAGTTTGGACAAAC
CACAACTAGAATGCAGTGAAAAAAATGCTTTATTTGTGAAATTTGTGATGCTATTGCTTTATTTGTAACC
ATTATAAGCTGCAATAAACAAGTTAACAACAACAATTGCATTCATTTTATGTTTCAGGTTCAGGGGGAGA
TGTGGGAGGTTTTTTAAAGCAAGTAAAACCTCTACAAATGTGGTAAAATCCGATAAGGATCGATCCGGGC
TGGCGTAATAGCGAAGAGGCCCGCACCGATCGCCCTTCCCAACAGTTGCGCAGCCTGAATGGCGAATGG
[124 nt withheld, positions 2660-2783]
C
[91 nt withheld, positions 2785-2875]
A
[49 nt withheld, positions 2877-2925]
CCTTTGACGTTGGAGTCCACGTTCTTT
[37 nt withheld, positions 2953-2989]
ACCCTATCTCGGTCTATTCTTTTGATTTATAAGGGATTTTGCCGATTTCGGCCTATTGGTTAAAAAATGA
GCTGATTTAACAAAAATTTAACGCGAATTTTAACAAAATATTAACGCTTACAATTTCCTGATGCGGTATT
TTCTCCTTACGCATCTGTGCGGTATTTCACACCGCATACGCGGATCTGCGCAGCACCATGGCCTGAAATA
ACCTCTGAAAGAGGAACTTGGTTAGGTACCTTCTGAGGCGGAAAGAACCAGCTGTGGAATGTGTGTCAGT
TAGGGTGTGGAAAGTCCCCAGGCTCCCCAGCAGGCAGAAGTATGCAAAGCATGCATCTCAATTAGTCAGC
AACCAGGTGTGGAAAGTCCCCAGGCTCCCCAGCAGGCAGAAGTATGCAAAGCATGCATCTCAATTAGTCA
GCAACCATAGTCCCGCCCCTAACTCCGCCCATCCCGCCCCTAACTCCGCCCAGTTCCGCCCATTCTCCGC
CCCATGGCTGACTAATTTTTTTTATTTATGCAGAGGCCGAGGCCGCCTCGGCCTCTGAGCTATTCCAGAA
GTAGTGAGGAGGCTTTTTTGGAGGCCTAGGCTTTTGCAAAAAGCTTGATTCTTCTGACACAACAGTCTCG
AACTTAAGGCTAGAGCCACCATGATTGAACAAGATGGATTGCACGCAGGTTCTCCGGCCGCTTGGGTGGA
GAGGCTATTCGGCTATGACTGGGCACAACAGACAATCGGCTGCTCTGATGCCGCCGTGTTCCGGCTGTCA
GCGCAGGGGCGCCCGGTTCTTTTTGTCAAGACCGACCTGTCCGGTGCCCTGAATGAACTGCAGGACGAGG
CAGCGCGGCTATCGTGGCTGGCCACGACGGGCGTTCCTTGCGCAGCTGTGCTCGACGTTGTCACTGAAGC
GGGAAGGGACTGGCTGCTATTGGGCGAAGTGCCGGGGCAGGATCTCCTGTCATCTCACCTTGCTCCTGCC
GAGAAAGTATCCATCATGGCTGATGCAATGCGGCGGCTGCATACGCTTGATCCGGCTACCTGCCCATTCG
ACCACCAAGCGAAACATCGCATCGAGCGAGCACGTACTCGGATGGAAGCCGGTCTTGTCGATCAGGATGA
TCTGGACGAAGAGCATCAGGGGCTCGCGCCAGCCGAACTGTTCGCCAGGCTCAAGGCGCGCATGCCCGAC
GGCGAGGATCTCGTCGTGACCCATGGCGATGCCTGCTTGCCGAATATCATGGTGGAAAATGGCCGCTTTT
CTGGATTCATCGACTGTGGCCGGCTGGGTGTGGCGGACCGCTATCAGGACATAGCGTTGGCTACCCGTGA
TATTGCTGAAGAGCTTGGCGGCGAATGGGCTGACCGCTTCCTCGTGCTTTACGGTATCGCCGCTCCCGAT
TCGCAGCGCATCGCCTTCTATCGCCTTCTTGACGAGTTCTTCTGAGCGGGACTCTGGGGTTCGAAATGAC
CGACCAAGCGACGCCCAACCTGCCATCACGATGGCCGCAATAAAATATCTTTATTTTCATTACATCTGTG
TGTTGGTTTTTTGTGTGAATCGATAGCGATAAGGATCCGCGTATGGTGCACTCTCAGTACAATCTGCTCT
GATGCCGCATAGTTAAGCCAGCCCCGACACCCGCCAACACCCGCTGACGCGCCCTGACGGGCTTGTCTGC
TCCCGGCATCCGCTTACAGACAAGCTGTGACCGTCTCCGGGAGCTGCATGTGTCAGAGGTTTTCACCGTC
ATCACCGAAACGCGCGAGACGAAAGGGCCTCGTGATACGCCTATTTTTATAGGTTAATGTCATGATAATA
ATGGTTTCTTAGACGTCAGGTGGCACTTTTCGGGGAAATGTGCGCGGAACCCCTATTTGTTTATTTTTCT
AAATACATTCAAATATGTATCCGCTCATGAGACAATAACCCTGATAAATGCTTCAATAATATTGAAAAAG
GAAGAGTATGAGTATTCAACATTTCCGTGTCGCCCTTATTCCCTTTTTTGCGGCATTTTGCCTTCCTGTT
TTTGCTCACCCAGAAACGCTGGTGAAAGTAAAAGATGCTGAAGATCAGTTGGGTGCACGAGTGGGTTACA
TCGAACTGGATCTCAACAGCGGTAAGATCCTTGAGAGTTTTCGCCCCGAAGAACGTTTTCCAATGATGAG
CACTTTTAAAGTTCTGCTATGTGGCGCGGTATTATCCCGTATTGACGCCGGGCAAGAGCAACTCGGTCGC
CGCATACACTATTCTCAGAATGACTTGGTTGAGTACTCACCAGTCACAGAAAAGCATCTTACGGATGGCA
TGACAGTAAGAGAATTATGCAGTGCTGCCATAACCATGAGTGATAACACTGCGGCCAACTTACTTCTGAC
AACGATCGGAGGACCGAAGGAGCTAACCGCTTTTTTGCACAACATGGGGGATCATGTAACTCGCCTTGAT
CGTTGGGAACCGGAGCTGAATGAAGCCATACCAAACGACGAGCGTGACACCACGATGCCTGTAGCAATGG
CAACAACGTTGCGCAAACTATTAACTGGCGAACTACTTACTCTAGCTTCCCGGCAACAATTAATAGACTG
GATGGAGGCGGATAAAGTTGCAGGACCACTTCTGCGCTCGGCCCTTCCGGCTGGCTGGTTTATTGCTGAT
AAATCTGGAGCCGGTGAGCGTGGGTCTCGCGGTATCATTGCAGCACTGGGGCCAGATGGTAAGCCCTCCC
GTATCGTAGTTATCTACACGACGGGGAGTCAGGCAACTATGGATGAACGAAATAGACAGATCGCTGAGAT
AGGTGCCTCACTGATTAAGCATTGGTAACTGTCAGACCAAGTTTACTCATATATACTTTAGATTGATTTA
AAACTTCATTTTTAATTTAAAAGGATCTAGGTGAAGATCCTTTTTGATAATCTCATGACCAAAATCCCTT
AACGTGAGTTTTCGTTCCACTGAGCGTCAGACCCCGTAGAAAAGATCAAAGGATCTTCTTGAGATCCTTT
TTTTCTGCGCGTAATCTGCTGCTTGCAAACAAAAAAACCACCGCTACCAGCGGTGGTTTGTTTGCCGGAT
CAAGAGCTACCAACTCTTTTTCCGAAGGTAACTGGCTTCAGCAGAGCGCAGATACCAAATACTGTTCTTC
TAGTGTAGCCGTAGTTAGGCCACCACTTCAAGAACTCTGTAGCACCGCCTACATACCTCGCTCTGCTAAT
CCTGTTACCAGTGGCTGCTGCCAGTGGCGATAAGTCGTGTCTTACCGGGTTGGACTCAAGACGATAGTTA
CCGGATAAGGCGCAGCGGTCGGGCTGAACGGGGGGTTCGTGCACACAGCCCAGCTTGGAGCGAACGACCT
ACACCGAACTGAGATACCTACAGCGTGAGCTATGAGAAAGCGCCACGCTTCCCGAAGGGAGAAAGGCGGA
CAGGTATCCGGTAAGCGGCAGGGTCGGAACAGGAGAGCGCACGAGGGAGCTTCCAGGGGGAAACGCCTGG
TATCTTTATAGTCCTGTCGGGTTTCGCCACCTCTGACTTGAGCGTCGATTTTTGTGATGCTCGTCAGGGG
GGCGGAGCCTATGGAAAAACGCCAGCAACGCGGCCTTTTTACGGTTCCTGGCCTTTTGCTGGCCTTTTGC
TCACATGGCTCGACAGATCT
